>Addgene plasmid #197710 | pMC-1-StUbi-6 | addgene full sequence | sequence record 391062 | Addgene NGS Result
GTCAGTGAGCGAGGAAGCGGAAGAGCGCCCAATACGCAAACCGCCTCTCCCCGCGCGTTGGCCGATTCAT
TAATCACTCTGTGGTCTCAGGAGGATGACAAGATTTTGGTCATCAATTACATATACCCAAATTGAATAGT
AAGCAACTTAATGTTTTTCATAATGATAATGACAGACACAAAAAAAACCCATTTATTATTCACATTGATT
GATTTTTATATGCAATATAGTAATAATAATAATATTTCTTATAAAGCAAGAGGTCAATTTTTTTTTATTA
TACCAACGTCACTAAATTATATTTGATAATGTAAAACAATTCAATTTTACTTAAATATCATGAAATAAAC
TATTTTTATAACCAAATTACTAAATTTTTCCAATAAAAAAAAGTCATTAAGAACACATAAAATAAATTTG
AGTAAAAAGAGTGAAGTCGACTGACTTTTTTTTTTTTTATCATAAGAAAATAAATTATTAACTTTAACCT
AATAAAACACTAATATAATTTCATGGAATCTAATACTTACCTCTTAGAAATAAGAAAAAGTGTTTCTAAT
AGACCCTCAATTTACATTAAATATTTTCAATCAAATTTAAATAACAAATATCAATATGAGGTCAATAACA
ATATCAAAATAATATGAAAAAAGAGCAATACATAATATAAGAAAGAAGATTTAAGTGCGATTATCAAGGT
AGTATTATATCCTAATTTGCTAATATTTAAACTCTTATATTTAAGGTCATGTTCATGATAAACTTGAAAT
GCGCTATATTAGAGCATATATTAAAATAAAAAAATACCTAAAATAAAATTAAGTTATTTTTAGTATATAT
TTTTTTACATGACCTACATTTTTCTGGGTTTTTCTAAAGGAGCGTGTAAGTGTCGACCTCATTCTCCTAA
TTTTCCCCACCACATAAAAATTAAAAAGGAAAGGTAGCTTTTGCGTGTTGTTTTGGTACACTACACCTCA
TTATTACACGTGTCCTCATATAATTGGTTAACCCTATGAGGCGGTTTCGTCTAGAGTCGGCCATGCCATC
TATAAAATGAAGCTTTCTGCACCTCATTTTTTTCATCTTCTATCTGATTTCTATTATAATTTCTCTCAAT
TGCCTTCAAATTTCTCTTTAAGGTTAGAAATCTTCTCTATTTTTGGTTTTTGTCTGTTTAGATTCTCGAA
TTAGCTAATCAGGTGCTGTTATAGCCCTTAATTTTGAGTTTTTTTTCGGTTGTTTTGATGGAAAAGGCCT
AAAATTTGAGTTTTTTTACGTTGGTTTGATGGAAAAGGCCTACAATTGGAGTTTTCCCCGTTGTTTTGAT
GAAAAAGCCCCTAGTTTGAGATTTTTTTTCTGTCGATTCGATTCTAAAGGTTTAAAATTAGAGTTTTTAC
ATTTGTTTGATGAAAAAGGCCTTAAATTTGAGTTTTTCCGGTTGATTTGATGAAAAAGCCCTAGAATTTG
TGTTTTTTCGTCGGTTTGATTCTGAAGGCCTAAAATTTGAGTTTCTCCGGCTGTTTTGATGAAAAAGCCC
TAAATTTGAGTTTCTCCGGCTGTTTTGATGAAAAAGCCCTAAATTTGAGTTTTTTCCCCGTGTTTTAGAT
TGTTTGGTTTTAATTCTCGAATCAGCTAATCAGGGAGTGTGAAAAGCCCTAAAATTTGAGTTTTTTTCGT
TGTTCTGATTGTTGTTTTTATGAATTTGCAGAATGTGAGACCACGAAGTGGCTCTTCAGTGGACGAAAGG
GCCTCGTGATACGCCTATTTTTATAGGTTAATGTCATGATAATAATGGTTTCTTAGACGTCAGGTGGCAC
TTTTCGGGGAAATGTGCGCGGAACCCCTATTTGTTTATTTTTCTAAATACATTCAAATATGTATCCGCTC
ATGAGACAATAACCCTGATAAATGCTTCAATAATATTGAAAAAGGAAGAGTATGCGCTCACGCAACTGGT
CCAGAACCTTGACCGAACGCAGCGGTGGTAACGGCGCAGTGGCGGTTTTCATGGCTTGTTATGACTGTTT
TTTTTTGGGGTACAGTCTATGCCTCGGGCATCCAAGCAGCAAGCGCGTTACGCCGTGGGTCGATGTTTGA
TGTTATGGAGCAGCAACGATGTTACGCAGCAGGGCAGTCGCCCTAAAACAAAGTTAAACATCATGAGGGA
AGCGGTGATCGCCGAAGTATCGACTCAACTATCAGAGGTAGTTGGCGTCATCGAGCGCCATCTCGAACCG
ACGTTGCTGGCCGTACATTTGTACGGCTCCGCAGTGGATGGCGGCCTGAAGCCACACAGCGATATTGATT
TGCTGGTTACGGTGACCGTAAGGCTTGATGAAACAACGCGGCGAGCTTTGATCAACGACCTTTTGGAAAC
TTCGGCTTCCCCTGGAGAGAGCGAGATTCTCCGCGCTGTAGAAGTCACCATTGTTGTGCACGACGACATC
ATTCCGTGGCGTTATCCAGCTAAGCGCGAACTGCAATTTGGAGAATGGCAGCGCAATGACATTCTTGCAG
GTATCTTCGAGCCAGCCACGATCGACATTGATCTGGCTATCTTGCTGACAAAAGCAAGAGAACATAGCGT
TGCCTTGGTAGGTCCAGCGGCGGAGGAACTCTTTGATCCGGTTCCTGAACAGGATCTATTTGAGGCGCTA
AATGAAACCTTAACGCTATGGAACTCGCCGCCCGACTGGGCTGGCGATGAGCGAAATGTAGTGCTTACGT
TGTCCCGCATTTGGTACAGCGCAGTAACCGGCAAAATCGCGCCGAAGGATGTCGCTGCCGACTGGGCAAT
GGAGCGCCTGCCGGCCCAGTATCAGCCCGTCATACTTGAAGCTAGACAGGCTTATCTTGGACAAGAAGAA
GATCGCTTGGCCTCGCGCGCAGATCAGTTGGAAGAATTTGTCCATTACGTAAAAGGCGAGATCACCAAGG
TAGTCGGCAAATAACTGTCAGACCAAGTTTACTCATATATACTTTAGATTGATTTAAAACTTCATTTTTA
ATTTAAAAGGATCTAGGTGAAGATCCTTTTTGATAATCTCATGACCAAAATCCCTTAACGTGAGTTTTCG
TTCCACTGAGCGTCAGACCCCGTAGAAAAGATCAAAGGATCTTCTTGAGATCCTTTTTTTCTGCGCGTAA
TCTGCTGCTTGCAAACAAAAAAACCACCGCTACCAGCGGTGGTTTGTTTGCCGGATCAAGAGCTACCAAC
TCTTTTTCCGAAGGTAACTGGCTTCAGCAGAGCGCAGATACCAAATACTGTTCTTCTAGTGTAGCCGTAG
TTAGGCCACCACTTCAAGAACTCTGTAGCACCGCCTACATACCTCGCTCTGCTAATCCTGTTACCAGTGG
CTGCTGCCAGTGGCGATAAGTCGTGTCTTACCGGGTTGGACTCAAGACGATAGTTACCGGATAAGGCGCA
GCGGTCGGGCTGAACGGGGGGTTCGTGCACACAGCCCAGCTTGGAGCGAACGACCTACACCGAACTGAGA
TACCTACAGCGTGAGCTATGAGAAAGCGCCACGCTTCCCGAAGGGAGAAAGGCGGACAGGTATCCGGTAA
GCGGCAGGGTCGGAACAGGAGAGCGCACGAGGGAGCTTCCAGGGGGAAACGCCTGGTATCTTTATAGTCC
TGTCGGGTTTCGCCACCTCTGACTTGAGCGTCGATTTTTGTGATGCTCGTCAGGGGGGCGGAGCCTATGG
AAAAACGCCAGCAACGCGGCCTTTTTACGGTTCCTGGCCTTTTGCTGGCCTTTTGCTCACATGTTCTTTC
CTGCGTTATCCCCTGATTCTGTGGATAACCGTATTACCGCCTTTGAGTGAGCTGATACCGCTCGCCGCAG
CCGAACGACCGAGCGCAGCGA
Features (pLannotate 1.2.2; 7 found; start..end, strand, type, name):
      1..23      +  rep_origin     RSF ori (fragment): Plasmids containing the RSF 1030 origin of replication can be propagated in E. coli cells that contain additional plasmids with compatible origins.
     25..74      +  CDS            lacI (fragment): lac repressor; lacI; The lac repressor binds to the lac operator to inhibit transcription in E. coli. This inhibition can be relieved by adding lactose or isopropyl-β-D-thiogalactopyranoside (IPTG).
   1837..1941    +  promoter       AmpR promoter: bla
   1932..2012    -  CDS            int (fragment): INT2_ECOLX - Protein inferred from homology: Swiss-Prot protein existence level 3. Putative integrase believed to be involved in the insertion of antibiotic resistance genes into plasmids and transposons. From Escherichia coli.
   2100..2156    +  CDS            GmR (fragment): gentamycin acetyltransferase; aacC1; confers resistance to gentamycin
   2163..2951    +  CDS            aadA: S3AD_ECOLX - Experimental evidence at protein level: Swiss-Prot protein existence level 1. Mediates bacterial resistance to the antibiotics streptomycin and spectinomycin. From Escherichia coli.
   3125..3713    +  rep_origin     ori: high-copy-number ColE1/pMB1/pBR322/pUC origin of replication
