[The description below was written by a language model from this plasmid's Addgene catalogue record and pLannotate feature annotations shown in this document.]
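Description:
pMC-1-StUbi-6 is a Level 0 Phytobrick (MoClo) part plasmid from a modular plant genome engineering toolkit. It stores a single standardized DNA part rather than a complete expression unit. The part is a 1,711 bp ubiquitin promoter from potato (Solanum tuberosum), placed in the self-made pMC-1-ccdB-6 acceptor backbone. The backbone name suggests that the promoter replaced a ccdB counter-selection cassette, a common way to eliminate empty-vector clones in Golden Gate-style cloning. The record lists the cloning method only as restriction enzyme, with the sites unknown. Although catalogued as a plant expression vector, the plasmid contains no annotated coding sequence, terminator, or plant selectable marker, so it functions as a source of a promoter module for assembly into higher-level transcription units.

The sequenced plasmid is 3,871 nt and is a high-copy construct maintained in E. coli by a ColE1/pUC-type origin. Selection relies on spectinomycin resistance from an aadA gene (streptomycin/spectinomycin adenylyltransferase), which lies downstream of an annotated AmpR (bla) promoter. The short hits to an integrase, a gentamicin acetyltransferase, lacI, and an RSF origin are only small fragments. They are most likely remnants of the integron-derived resistance cassette and earlier cloning steps, not functional elements. The automated annotation does not label the StUbi promoter itself. It presumably lies in the unannotated stretch between the lacI fragment and the AmpR promoter, which is about the right length. The typical use is to supply a plant ubiquitin promoter for driving transgenes or genome editing reagents in assembled MoClo constructs, although the record gives no expression data.
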