Addgene plasmid #197710: pMC-1-StUbi-6
Purpose: Phytobrick (MoClo) Level 0 Part
Depositing lab: Daniel Voytas. Depositing organization: University of Minnesota. Publication: An extensible vector toolkit and parts library for advanced engineering of plant genomes. Chamness JC, Kumar J, Cruz AJ, Rhuby E, Holum MJ, Cody JP, Tibebu R, Gamo ME, Starker CG, Zhang F, Voytas DF. Plant Genome. 2023 Mar 9:e20312. doi: 10.1002/tpg2.20312. PubMed 36896468.
Backbone
  Vector backbone: pMC-1-ccdB-6
  Backbone manufacturer: Self-made
  Vector type: Plant Expression
Growth in bacteria
  Bacterial resistance: Spectinomycin, 50 μg/mL
  Growth temperature: 37°C
  Growth strain: DH5alpha
  Copy number: High Copy
Gene/Insert
  Gene/Insert name: StUbi promoter
  Species: Solanum tuberosum
  Insert size (bp): 1711
  Cloning method: Restriction Enzyme; 5′ cloning site Unknown (unknown if destroyed)
Terms and licenses: Academic/Nonprofit Terms; Industry Terms: Not Available to Industry
Depositor comments: Please visit https://doi.org/10.1101/2022.10.15.511792 for bioRxiv preprint.
How to cite: pMC-1-StUbi-6 was a gift from Daniel Voytas (Addgene plasmid # 197710 ; http://n2t.net/addgene:197710 ; RRID:Addgene_197710)
